Addgene plasmid #153283: HPV-31neo
Purpose: Neomycin selectable HPV31 genome
Depositing lab: Elliot Androphy. Depositing organization: Indiana University, Indianapolis. Publication: Human Papillomavirus 31 Tyrosine 102 Regulates Interaction with E2 Binding Partners and Episomal Maintenance. Gilson T, Culleton S, Xie F, DeSmet M, Androphy EJ. J Virol. 2020 Jul 30;94(16). pii: JVI.00590-20. doi: 10.1128/JVI.00590-20. Print 2020 Jul 30. PubMed 32493825.
Backbone
  Vector backbone: pBR322min
  Backbone size w/o insert (bp): 2600
  Total vector size (bp): 10459
  Vector type: Unspecified
  Selectable markers: Neomycin (select with G418)
Growth in bacteria
  Bacterial resistance: Ampicillin, 100 μg/mL
  Growth temperature: 37°C
  Growth strain: DH5alpha
  Copy number: Unknown
Gene/Insert
  Gene/Insert name: HPV-31 genome with Neo cassette
  Species: HPV-31
  Mutation: HindIII and CsiI site mutated from original Neo cassette to aid in subcloning
  GenBank ID: J04353.1
  Cloning method: Restriction Enzyme; 5′ cloning site HindIII (not destroyed); 3′ cloning site HindIII (not destroyed)
  Sequencing primers: 5′ ccacctgacgtctaag
Terms and licenses: Academic/Nonprofit Terms; Industry Terms: Not Available to Industry
Depositor comments: Please note: this plasmid contains a 10bp deletion in the HPV origin, which is a minor variant of the genome which does not interfere with replication or gene expression. The nucleotide numbers included in the plasmid diagram do not exactly match the Addgene verified sequence. Please use this diagram as a general reference only and refer to GenBank ID J04353.1 to locate gene positions.
How to cite: HPV-31neo was a gift from Elliot Androphy (Addgene plasmid # 153283 ; http://n2t.net/addgene:153283 ; RRID:Addgene_153283)
