[The description below was written by a language model from this plasmid's Addgene catalogue record and pLannotate feature annotations shown in this document.]
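Description:
HPV-31neo is a bacterial shuttle clone of the human papillomavirus type 31 genome that has been made selectable in mammalian cells with a neomycin resistance cassette. The viral DNA is carried in a minimal pBR322-derived backbone (pBR322min) and is flanked by intact HindIII sites. The backbone supplies a ColE1/pMB1-type origin, the rop gene and bom region, remnants of the tet promoter and a mobilisation gene, and an ampicillin resistance gene with its own promoter for propagation in E. coli. The catalogue gives a total size of about 10.5 kb, which agrees closely with the sequenced record.

The feature table identifies the early genes E6, E7, E1, E2 and E5. E1 is split across the start of the linearised record and is annotated by homology to other HPV types. Only a fragment of L2 is annotated, and it ends just before the selection cassette. No L1 reading frame is called, and the roughly 1 kb between the cassette and E6, where the viral regulatory region and origin would be expected, is unannotated. The neo cassette therefore appears to sit in the late region, although the record does not say this explicitly. The cassette comprises SV40 early promoter/enhancer and origin fragments, the neo (nptII) coding sequence and a β-globin polyadenylation signal, and it confers G418 resistance. HindIII and CsiI sites in the original cassette were mutated to ease subcloning.

The depositor notes a 10 bp deletion in the HPV origin, described as a minor variant that does not affect replication or gene expression, and cautions that the plasmid diagram numbering is approximate. The associated publication concerns E2 interactions and episomal maintenance, which suggests the construct is used to select cells harbouring HPV31 genomes for such studies.
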