Features (pLannotate 1.2.2; 18 found; start..end, strand, type, name):
      3..272     +  CDS            E1 (fragment): VE1_HPV24 - Protein inferred from homology: Swiss-Prot protein existence level 3. ATP-dependent DNA helicase required for initiation of viral DNA replication. It forms a complex with the viral E2 protein. The E1- E2 complex binds to the replication origin which contains binding sites for both proteins. During the initial step, a dimer of E1 interacts with a dimer of protein E2 leading to a complex that binds the viral origin of replication with high specificity. Then, a second dimer of E1 displaces the E2 dimer in an ATP-dependent manner to form the E1 tetramer. Following this, two E1 monomers
    238..1353    +  CDS            E2: VE2_HPV31 - Experimental evidence at protein level: Swiss-Prot protein existence level 1. Plays a role in the initiation of viral DNA replication. A dimer of E2 interacts with a dimer of E1 in order to improve specificity of E1 DNA binding activity. Once the complex recognizes and binds DNA at specific sites, the E2 dimer is removed from DNA. E2 also regulates viral transcription through binding to the E2RE response element (5'-ACCNNNNNNGGT-3') present in multiple copies in the regulatory regions of the viral genome. Activates or represses transcription depending on E2RE's position with regard
   1361..1612    +  CDS            E5: VE5_HPV31 - Protein inferred from homology: Swiss-Prot protein existence level 3. From Human papillomavirus 31.
   1716..2702    +  CDS            L2 (fragment): VL2_HPV16 - Experimental evidence at protein level: Swiss-Prot protein existence level 1. Minor protein of the capsid that localizes along the inner surface of the virion, within the central cavities beneath the L1 pentamers. Plays a role in capsid stabilization through interaction with the major capsid protein L1. Once the virion enters the host cell, L2 escorts the genomic DNA into the nucleus by promoting escape from the endosomal compartments and traffic through the host Golgi network. Mechanistically, the C-terminus of L2 possesses a cell-penetrating peptide that protudes from the host en
   2748..2939    +  promoter       SV40 promoter (fragment): SV40 enhancer and early promoter
   2966..3056    +  rep_origin     SV40 ori (fragment): SV40 origin of replication
   3284..4075    +  CDS            neo: KKA2_KLEPN - Also known as kan, nptII. Experimental evidence at protein level: Swiss-Prot protein existence level 1. Resistance to kanamycin, neomycin, paromomycin, ribostamycin, butirosin and gentamicin B. From Klebsiella pneumoniae.
   4086..4476    +  polyA_signal   β-globin poly(A): human β-globin polyadenylation signal
   5459..5905    +  CDS            E6: VE6_HPV31 - Experimental evidence at protein level: Swiss-Prot protein existence level 1. Plays a major role in the induction and maintenance of cellular transformation. Acts mainly as an oncoprotein by stimulating the destruction of many host cell key regulatory proteins. E6 associates with host UBE3A/E6-AP ubiquitin-protein ligase, and inactivates tumor suppressors TP53 and TP73 by targeting them to the 26S proteasome for degradation. In turn, DNA damage and chromosomal instabilities increase and lead to cell proliferation and cancer development. The complex E6/E6AP targets several other sub
   5911..6204    +  CDS            E7: VE7_HPV31 - Experimental evidence at protein level: Swiss-Prot protein existence level 1. Plays a role in viral genome replication by driving entry of quiescent cells into the cell cycle. Stimulation of progression from G1 to S phase allows the virus to efficiently use the cellular DNA replicating machinery to achieve viral genome replication. E7 protein has both transforming and trans-activating activities. Induces the disassembly of the E2F1 transcription factor from RB1, with subsequent transcriptional activation of E2F1-regulated S-phase genes. Interferes with host histone deacetylation me
   6213..7808    +  CDS            E1 (fragment): VE1_HPV16 - Experimental evidence at protein level: Swiss-Prot protein existence level 1. ATP-dependent DNA helicase required for initiation of viral DNA replication. It forms a complex with the viral E2 protein. The E1- E2 complex binds to the replication origin which contains binding sites for both proteins. During the initial step, a dimer of E1 interacts with a dimer of protein E2 leading to a complex that binds the viral origin of replication with high specificity. Then, a second dimer of E1 displaces the E2 dimer in an ATP-dependent manner to form the E1 tetramer. Following this, two E1
   7826..7842    +  promoter       tet promoter (fragment): E. coli promoter for tetracycline efflux protein gene
   7876..7986    -  CDS            mbeC (fragment): MBEC_ECOLX - Experimental evidence at protein level: Swiss-Prot protein existence level 1. Required for efficient mobilization of ColE1 plasmid and is thus essential to promote the specific transfer of the plasmid during conjugation. Probably functions by inducing DNA bending, helping the MbeA relaxase to melt the DNA around the nic site and cleave the phosphodiester bond. Binds specifically double-stranded DNA (dsDNA) containing the ColE1 oriT but does not recognize the inverted repeat (IR). From Escherichia coli.
   8027..8218    +  CDS            rop: Rop protein, which maintains plasmids at low copy number; rop
   8320..8460    +  misc_feature   bom: basis of mobility region from pBR322
   8646..9234    -  rep_origin     ori: high-copy-number ColE1/pMB1/pBR322/pUC origin of replication
   9405..10265   -  CDS            AmpR: β-lactamase; bla; confers resistance to ampicillin, carbenicillin, and related antibiotics
  10266..10370   -  promoter       AmpR promoter: bla
>Addgene plasmid #153283 | HPV-31neo | addgene full sequence | sequence record 300730 | Addgene NGS Result
AAGCTTTAATGCAGTTAAAATGTCCTCCTTTATTGATTACATCTAATATAAATGCAGGTAAGGATGACAG
ATGGCCATACCTACATAGCAGACTGGTGGTTTTTACATTTCCAAATCCATTTCCATTTGACAAAAACGGA
AATCCAGTATATGAATTAAGTGATAAAAACTGGAAATCCTTTTTCTCAAGGACGTGGTGCAGATTAAATT
TGCACGAGGAAGAGGACAAAGAAAACGATGGAGACTCTTTCTCAACGTTTAAATGTGTGTCAGGACAAAA
TATTAGAACATTATGAAAATGATAGTAAACGACTTTGTGATCATATAGACTATTGGAAACATATTCGACT
TGAATGTGTATTAATGTATAAAGCAAGAGAAATGGGAATACACAGTATTAACCACCAGGTGGTGCCAGCG
TTGTCAGTATCAAAGGCCAAAGCCTTACAAGCTATTGAACTACAAATGATGTTGGAAACATTAAATAACA
CTGAATACAAAAATGAGGACTGGACAATGCAGCAAACAAGTCTTGAACTGTATTTAACTGCACCTACAGG
GTGTTTAAAAAAACATGGATATACTGTAGAGGTGCAATTTGATGGTGATGTACACAACACCATGCATTAT
ACTAACTGGAAATTTATATACCTATGTATAGATGGCCAATGTACTGTTGTGGAAGGGCAAGTTAATTGTA
AGGGCATTTATTATGTACATGAAGGACATATAACATATTTTGTAAATTTTACAGAAGAGGCAAAAAAATA
TGGGACTGGTAAAAAATGGGAAGTGCATGCGGGTGGTCAGGTAATTGTTTTTCCTGAATCTGTATTTAGC
AGTGACGAAATATCCTTTGCTGGGATTGTTACAAAGCTACCAACAGCCAACAACACCACCACATCGAATT
CCAAAACCTGCGCCTTGGGCACCAGTGAAGGTGTGCGGCGGGCGACGACGTCTACTAAGCGACCAAGAAC
AGAGCCAGAGCACAGAAACACCCACCACCCCAACAAGTTGTTGCGAGGCGACTCCGTGGACAGTGTCAAC
TGTGGGGTTATCAGTGCAGCTGCATGCACAAACCAAACAAGGGCTGTCAGTTGTCCTGCAACTACACCTA
TAATACACTTAAAAGGTGATGCAAATATATTAAAATGTTTAAGATATAGGCTGTCAAAATATAAACAATT
GTATGAACAAGTGTCATCTACATGGCATTGGACATGTACAGATGGAAAACATAAAAATGCTATTGTAACC
TTAACATATATAAGTACATCACAAAGAGACGATTTTTTAAATACTGTAAAAATACCTAACACAGTATCAG
TGTCAACAGGATATATGACTATTTAGCCTAATGATTGAACTAAATATTTCTACAGTAAGCATTGTGCTAT
GCTTTTTGCTTTGCTTTTGTGTGCTACTATTTGTGTGTCTTGTCATACGTCCACTTGTGCTGTCTGTGTC
GGTATATGCAACACTACTATTATTAATTGTGATTTTATGGGTTATTGCAACCTCTCCATTACGTTGTTTT
TGTATATATGTTGTGTTTATATATATTCCATTATTTGTAATTCATACACATGCATCTTTTTTAAGTCAAC
AGTAACTTTTTTACTTGTGTATACTGTTGTTTGTATTGGTATTGGTATTGGTATTGGTATTGGTATTGGT
ATAATAAACTTTTTTACTTTTTTTTTATTATTACCATGCGGTCCAAACGCTCTACAAAACGCACTAAACG
TGCGTCTGCTACACAATTATATCAAACATGTAAAGCAGCAGGTACTTGTCCATCAGACGTTATACCTAAA
ATAGAACATACTACCATTGCAGACCAAATATTAAGGTATGGTAGTATGGGTGTTTTTTTTGGTGGGTTGG
GTATTGGGTCCGGCTCTGGTACTGGGGGTCGCACTGGATATGTCCCTCTTAGTACACGTCCTTCTACAGT
ATCTGAGGCAAGTATACCTATTAGACCACCAGTTAGCATTGACCCTGTAGGTCCCTTGGACCCCTCTATA
GTAAGTCTTGTTGAAGAATCTGGAATTGTTGATGTTGGTGCCCCTGCTCCTATACCACACCCTCCTACAA
CATCTGGGTTTGACATTGCTACAACTGCAGACACAACACCTGCAATTTTAGATGTAACAAGTGTTAGCAC
ACATGAAAATCCTACTTTTACTGATCCATCTGTATTGCAGCCTCCTACACCTGCAGAAACATCAGGTCAT
TTACTACTTTCATCATCATCTATTAGCACACATAATTATGAGGAAATACCTATGGATACATTTATTGTTT
CTACTAATAATGAAAACATAACAAGTAGCACACCCATTCCAGGGGTGCGCCGTCCTGCACGTTTAGGGTT
ATATAGTAAGGCTACACAACAAGTAAAAGTTATTGATCCAACGTTTCTTAGTGCTCCAAAACAGCTAATT
ACATATGAAAACCCTGCCTATGAAACTGTAAATGCTGAAGAATCTTTATACTTTTCCAATACATCGCATA
ATATAGCCCCTGATCCCGACTTTCTAGATATTATAGCATTACATAGGCCTGCCCTTACCTCACGTAGGAA
CACTGTTAGATATAGTAGACTAGGTAATAAACAAACTTTGCGCACTCGTAGTGGTGCTACTATTGGTGCA
AGGGTGCATTATTATTATGATATTAGTAGTATTAATCCTGCAGGGGCCTGAAATAACCTCTGAAAGAGGA
ACTTGGTTAGGTACCTTCTGAGGCTGAAAGAACCAGCTGTGGAATGTGTGTCAGTTAGGGTGTGGAAAGT
CCCCAGGCTCCCCAGCAGGCAGAAGTATGCAAAGCATGCATCTCAATTAGTCAGCAAGCAGGTGTGGAAA
GTCCCCAGGCTCCCCAGCAGGCAGAAGTATGCAAAGCATGCATCTCAATTAGTCAGCAACCATAGTCCCA
CTAGTGGCCCCCCACCCCAGCCCCAGGCTGACTAATTTTTTTTATTTATGCAGAGGCCCAGGCCCCCTGG
GCCTCTGAGCTATTCCAGAAGTAGTGAGGAGGCTTTTTTGGAGGCCTAGGCTTTTGCAAATCGCTTCTGC
CTTCTCCCTCCTGTGAGTTTGGTAAGTCACTGACTGTCTATGCCTGGGAAAGGGTGGGCAGGAGATGGGG
CAGTGCAGGAAAAGTGGCACTATGAACCCTGCAGCCCTAGTTTAACAATTAATCATAAGCATAGTATAAT
ACAACTCACTATAGCAATTGTACTAACCTTCTTCTCTTTCCTCTCCTGACAGGAGGAGCCATCATGATTG
AACAAGATGGCCTACATGCAGGTTCTCCAGCTGCCTGGGTTGAGAGACTGTTTGGCTATGACTGGGCACA
GCAGACCATTGGTTGCTCTGATGCAGCAGTTTTCAGACTTTCAGCCCAAGGCAGGCCAGTCCTTTTTGTA
AAGACAGACCTCAGTGGGGCTCTCAATGAGCTCCAGGATGAGGCTGCCAGACTCTCCTGGTTGGCAACAA
CTGGGGTCCCCTGTGCAGCTGTCCTTGATGTGGTCACAGAAGCTGGAAGGGACTGGCTCCTACTAGGTGA
GGTGCCTGGGCAGGACCTCCTTTCCTCTCACCTAGCTCCAGCTGAGAAAGTGTCAATCATGGCTGATGCC
ATGAGAAGACTCCACACCCTTGACCCAGCCACCTGCCCCTTTGACCACCAGGCCAAGCACAGGATAGAGA
GGGCCAGAACCAGGATGGAGGCTGGCCTGGTGGACCAAGATGACTTGGATGAAGAACACCAGGGCCTGGC
CCCTGCTGAACTATTTGCCAGGCTCAAGGCATCCATGCCAGATGGTGAGGACCTAGTGGTGACTCATGGG
GATGCCTGCCTTCCCAACATCATGGTTGAAAATGGAAGGTTCTCTGGCTTCATAGACTGTGGCAGGCTGG
GAGTGGCTGACAGGTACCAGGACATTGCCCTAGCAACCAGGGACATAGCAGAAGAGCTAGGGGGAGAGTG
GGCAGACAGGTTCCTAGTGCTCTATGGCATTGCAGCCCCTGACTCCCAGAGAATTGCCTTCTACAGACTT
CTTGATGAGTTCTTCTAAAGCTAGAGCTTTCTTGCTGTCCAATTTCTATTAAAGGTTCCTTTGTTCCCTA
AGTCCAACTACTAAACTGGGGGATATTATGAAGGGCCTTGAGCATCTGGATTCTGCCTAATAAAAAACAT
TTATTTTCATTGCAATGATGTATTTAAATTATTTCTGAATATTTTACTAAAAAGGGAATGTGGGAGGTCA
GTGCATTTAAAACATAAAGAAATGAAGAGCTAGTTCAAACCTTGGGAAAATACACTATATCTTAAACTCC
ATGAAAGAAGGTGAGGCTGCAAACAGCTAATGCACATTGGCAACAGCCCCTGATGCCTATGCCTTATTCA
TCCCTCAGAAAAGGATTCAAGTAGAGGCTTGATTTGGAGGTTAAAGTTTTGCTATGCTGTATTTTAACCG
GTACACCAGCAAAACGTAAAAAAACTAAAAAGTAATGGATGTGTATGTAATACATGTGTCTGTATGTGTA
TGTGCTTGTGCTGTATTGTATATGTGTGTGTTTGTGTGTTATATATGGTATATGTATGTTTATGTATGCG
TGTGTACTTGTATATATGTATAGTATGTTATGTGTGTATGTATGCTATGTATGTTAATAAATATGTGTAT
ACCTGTGTGTGTTGTGTATGTTGTCCTTATATACACCCTATTAGTAACATACTATTACTATTTTATAAAC
TATTGTTCCTACTTGTTCCTGCTCCTCCCAATAGTCATGTACTTATTTCTGCCTATAATTTAGGTGTCAC
GCCATAGTAAAAGTTGTACACCCGGTCCGTTTTTTGCAACTAAAGCTACTCCATTTTGATTTTATGCAGC
CATTTTAAATCCCTAACCGTTTTCGGTTGCATTGTTTAAACATGCTAGTACAACTATGCTGATGCAGTAG
TTCTGCGGTTTTTGGTTTCCTGAATACTAGTTTTTGCCAACATTCTGGCTTGTAGTTTCCTGCCTAACAC
ACCTTGCCAACATATAATCCAGTCCAACTTTGCAATTATACTATGAATCATGTTTGTTTAAATACAACTG
TAGTTCAACTATGTGTCATGCACATATATTATATTATCCTACACACCTTAAACTGCTTTTAGGCACATAT
TTTGTAGATTATCTATATCCTTGATTGCAGTGCTGGCTTTTGCACATGTTTAAACTGCCAAGGTTGTGTC
ATGCATTATAAATAAGTTGTATGTTACTCATATAATTAATTGCATATAGGTATTACACCGTTTTCGGTTA
CAGTTTTACAAGCAATTGTTCTTTTTATACTTAATAATAATAATCTTAGTATAAAAAAGTAGGGAGTGAC
CGAAAGTGGTGAACCGAAAACGGTTGGTATATAAAGCACATAGTATTTTGTGCAAACCTACAGACGCCAT
GTTCAAAAATCCTGCAGAAAGACCTCGGAAATTGCATGAACTAAGCTCGGCATTGGAAATACCCTACGAT
GAACTAAGATTGAATTGTGTCTACTGCAAAGGTCAGTTAACAGAAACAGAGGTATTAGATTTTGCATTTA
CAGATTTAACAATAGTATATAGGGACGACACACCACACGGAGTGTGTACAAAATGTTTAAGATTTTATTC
AAAAGTAAGTGAATTTAGATGGTATAGATATAGTGTGTATGGAACAACATTAGAAAAATTGACAAACAAA
GGTATATGTGATTTGTTAATTAGGTGTATAACGTGTCAAAGACCGTTGTGTCCAGAAGAAAAACAAAGAC
ATTTGGATAAAAAGAAACGATTCCACAACATAGGAGGAAGGTGGACAGGACGTTGCATAGCATGTTGGAG
AAGACCTCGTACTGAAACCCAAGTGTAAACATGCGTGGAGAAACACCTACGTTGCAAGACTATGTGTTAG
ATTTGCAACCTGAGGCAACTGACCTCCACTGTTATGAGCAATTACCCGACAGCTCAGATGAGGAGGATGT
CATAGACAGTCCAGCTGGACAAGCAGAACCGGACACATCCAATTACAATATCGTTACCTTTTGTTGTCAG
TGTAAGTCTACACTTCGTTTGTGTGTACAGAGCACACAAGTAGATATTCGCATATTGCAAGAGCTGTTAA
TGGGCTCATTTGGAATCGTGTGCCCCAACTGTTCTACTAGACTGTAACTACAATGGCTGATCCAGCAGGT
ACAGATGGGGAGGGGACGGGATGCAATGGTTGGTTTTATGTAGAAGCAGTAATTGACAGACAGACAGGGG
ACAACATTTCAGAGGACGAAAATGAAGACAGTAGTGATACTGGGGAGGATATGGTTGACTTTATTGACAA
TTGTAATGTATACAACAATCAGGCAGAAGCAGAGACAGCACAGGCATTGTTTCATGCACAGGAAGCGGAG
GAACATGCAGAGGCTGTGCAGGTTCTAAAACGAAAGTATGTAGGTAGTCCTTTAAGTGATATTAGTAGTT
GTGTGGATTATAATATTAGTCCACGGTTAAAAGCTATATGCATAGAAAATAACAGTAAAACAGCAAAACG
AAGACTCTTTGAACTTCCAGACAGCGGGTATGGCAATACTGAAGTGGAAACGCAGCAGATGGTACAGGTA
GAGGAGCAACAAACAACATTAAGTTGTAATGGTAGTGACGGGACACATAGTGAACGAGAGAATGAAACTC
CAACACGTAATATATTGCAAGTGTTAAAAACTAGCAATGGTAAAGCTGCTATGTTAGGTAAATTTAAAGA
ATTATATGGTGTAAGTTTTATGGAACTAATTAGGCCATTTCAAAGCAATAAAAGCACATGTACTGATTGG
TGTGTAGCTGCGTTTGGAGTTACAGGTACAGTTGCAGAAGGATTTAAAACCCTATTGCAACCATATTGTT
TGTATTGCCATTTACAAAGTTTAGCATGTTCCTGGGGCATGGTTATGTTAATGCTTGTGAGATTTAAATG
TGCAAAAAATAGAATAACAATTGAAAAATTATTAGAAAAATTATTGTGTATATCTACAAATTGTATGTTA
ATTCAGCCACCCAAATTACGTAGCACAGCTGCAGCATTATATTGGTACAGAACAGGAATGTCAAACATTA
GCGATGTATATGGTGAAACACCAGAATGGATAGAAAGACAAACAGTATTACAGCATAGTTTTAATGACAC
AACATTTGATTTGTCCCAAATGGTACAATGGGCATATGACAATGATGTTATGGATGATAGTGAAATTGCC
TATAAATATGCACAATTAGCTGACAGTGATAGTAATGCATGTGCATTTTTAAAAAGTAATTCGCAGGCAA
AAATAGTTAAAGATTGTGGAACAATGTGTAGACATTATAAACGAGCAGAAAAACGACAAATGTCCATGGG
ACAGTGGATTAAAAGTAGATGTGACAAAGTTAGTGACGAAGGTGACTGGAGGGACATAGTAAAGTTTTTA
AGATATCAACAAATAGAATTTGTGTCATTTTTATCTGCATTAAAGCTGTTTTTAAAAGGAGTGCCAAAGA
AAAACTGTATTTTAATACATGGTGCACCTAATACAGGTAAATCATATTTTGGAATGAGCCTTATTAGCTT
TTTACAAGGATGTATAATATCATATGCAAATTCAAAAAGTCATTTTTGGTTACAACCACTGGCTGATGCT
AAAATAGGCATGTTAGATGATGCTACAACGCCATGTTGGCATTATATAGACAATTACCTACGAAATGCAC
TAGATGGCAACCCTGTATCTATAGATGTAAAGCATAAAGCTTAAAATTCTCATGTTTGACAGCTTATCAT
CGCTGGCATTGACCCTGAGTGATTTTTCTCTGGTCCCGCCGCATCCATACCGCCAGTTGTTTACCCTCAC
AACGTTCCAGTAACCGGGCATGTTCATCATCAGTAACCCGTATCGTGAGCATCCTCTCTCGTTTCATCGG
TATCATTACCCCCATGAACAGAAATCCCCCTTACACGGAGGCATCAGTGACCAAACAGGAAAAAACCGCC
CTTAACATGGCCCGCTTTATCAGAAGCCAGACATTAACGCTTCTGGAGAAACTCAACGAGCTGGACGCGG
ATGAACAGGCAGACATCTGTGAATCGCTTCACGACCACGCTGATGAGCTTTACCGCAGCTGCCTCGCGCG
TTTCGGTGATGACGGTGAAAACCTCTGACACATGCAGCTCCCGGAGACGGTCACAGCTTGTCTGTAAGCG
GATGCCGGGAGCAGACAAGCCCGTCAGGGCGCGTCAGCGGGTGTTGGCGGGTGTCGGGGCGCAGCCATGA
CCCAGTCACGTAGCGATAGCGGAGTGTATACTGGCTTAACTATGCGGCATCAGAGCAGATTGTACTGAGA
GTGCACCATATGCGGTGTGAAATACCGCACAGATGCGTAAGGAGAAAATACCGCATCAGGCGCTCTTCCG
CTTCCTCGCTCACTGACTCGCTGCGCTCGGTCGTTCGGCTGCGGCGAGCGGTATCAGCTCACTCAAAGGC
GGTAATACGGTTATCCACAGAATCAGGGGATAACGCAGGAAAGAACATGTGAGCAAAAGGCCAGCAAAAG
GCCAGGAACCGTAAAAAGGCCGCGTTGCTGGCGTTTTTCCATAGGCTCCGCCCCCCTGACGAGCATCACA
AAAATCGACGCTCAAGTCAGAGGTGGCGAAACCCGACAGGACTATAAAGATACCAGGCGTTTCCCCCTGG
AAGCTCCCTCGTGCGCTCTCCTGTTCCGACCCTGCCGCTTACCGGATACCTGTCCGCCTTTCTCCCTTCG
GGAAGCGTGGCGCTTTCTCATAGCTCACGCTGTAGGTATCTCAGTTCGGTGTAGGTCGTTCGCTCCAAGC
TGGGCTGTGTGCACGAACCCCCCGTTCAGCCCGACCGCTGCGCCTTATCCGGTAACTATCGTCTTGAGTC
CAACCCGGTAAGACACGACTTATCGCCACTGGCAGCAGCCACTGGTAACAGGATTAGCAGAGCGAGGTAT
GTAGGCGGTGCTACAGAGTTCTTGAAGTGGTGGCCTAACTACGGCTACACTAGAAGGACAGTATTTGGTA
TCTGCGCTCTGCTGAAGCCAGTTACCTTCGGAAAAAGAGTTGGTAGCTCTTGATCCGGCAAACAAACCAC
CGCTGGTAGCGGTGGTTTTTTTGTTTGCAAGCAGCAGATTACGCGCAGAAAAAAAGGATCTCAAGAAGAT
CCTTTGATCTTTTCTACGGGGTCTGACGCTCAGTGGAACGAAAACTCACGTTAAGGGATTTTGGTCATGA
GATTATCAAAAAGGATCTTCACCTAGATCCTTTTAAATTAAAAATGAAGTTTTAAATCAATCTAAAGTAT
ATATGAGTAAACTTGGTCTGACAGTTACCAATGCTTAATCAGTGAGGCACCTATCTCAGCGATCTGTCTA
TTTCGTTCATCCATAGTTGCCTGACTCCCCGTCGTGTAGATAACTACGATACGGGAGGGCTTACCATCTG
GCCCCAGTGCTGCAATGATACCGCGAGACCCACGCTCACCGGCTCCAGATTTATCAGCAATAAACCAGCC
AGCCGGAAGGGCCGAGCGCAGAAGTGGTCCTGCAACTTTATCCGCCTCCATCCAGTCTATTAATTGTTGC
CGGGAAGCTAGAGTAAGTAGTTCGCCAGTTAATAGTTTGCGCAACGTTGTTGCCATTGCTGCAGGCATCG
TGGTGTCACGCTCGTCGTTTGGTATGGCTTCATTCAGCTCCGGTTCCCAACGATCAAGGCGAGTTACATG
ATCCCCCATGTTGTGCAAAAAAGCGGTTAGCTCCTTCGGTCCTCCGATCGTTGTCAGAAGTAAGTTGGCC
GCAGTGTTATCACTCATGGTTATGGCAGCACTGCATAATTCTCTTACTGTCATGCCATCCGTAAGATGCT
TTTCTGTGACTGGTGAGTACTCAACCAAGTCATTCTGAGAATAGTGTATGCGGCGACCGAGTTGCTCTTG
CCCGGCGTCAACACGGGATAATACCGCGCCACATAGCAGAACTTTAAAAGTGCTCATCATTGGAAAACGT
TCTTCGGGGCGAAAACTCTCAAGGATCTTACCGCTGTTGAGATCCAGTTCGATGTAACCCACTCGTGCAC
CCAACTGATCTTCAGCATCTTTTACTTTCACCAGCGTTTCTGGGTGAGCAAAAACAGGAAGGCAAAATGC
CGCAAAAAAGGGAATAAGGGCGACACGGAAATGTTGAATACTCATACTCTTCCTTTTTCAATATTATTGA
AGCATTTATCAGGGTTATTGTCTCATGAGCGGATACATATTTGAATGTATTTAGAAAAATAAACAAATAG
GGGTTCCGCGCACATTTCCCCGAAAAGTGCCACCTGACGTCTAAGAAACCATTATTATCATGACATTAAC
CTATAAAAATAGGCGTATCACGAGGCCCTTTCGTCTTCAAGAATTTT
